>Addgene plasmid #145147 | pcDNA3-sACE2(WT) | addgene full sequence | sequence record 292583 | Addgene NGS Result
CTCCCTGCTTGTGTGTTGGAGGTCGCTGAGTAGTGCGCGAGCAAAATTTAAGCTACAACAAGGCAAGGCT
TGACCGACAATTGCATGAAGAATCTGCTTAGGGTTAGGCGTTTTGCGCTGCTTCGCGATGTACGGGCCAG
ATATACGCGTTGACATTGATTATTGACTAGTTATTAATAGTAATCAATTACGGGGTCATTAGTTCATAGC
CCATATATGGAGTTCCGCGTTACATAACTTACGGTAAATGGCCCGCCTGGCTGACCGCCCAACGACCCCC
GCCCATTGACGTCAATAATGACGTATGTTCCCATAGTAACGCCAATAGGGACTTTCCATTGACGTCAATG
GGTGGAGTATTTACGGTAAACTGCCCACTTGGCAGTACATCAAGTGTATCATATGCCAAGTACGCCCCCT
ATTGACGTCAATGACGGTAAATGGCCCGCCTGGCATTATGCCCAGTACATGACCTTATGGGACTTTCCTA
CTTGGCAGTACATCTACGTATTAGTCATCGCTATTACCATGGTGATGCGGTTTTGGCAGTACATCAATGG
GCGTGGATAGCGGTTTGACTCACGGGGATTTCCAAGTCTCCACCCCATTGACGTCAATGGGAGTTTGTTT
TGGCACCAAAATCAACGGGACTTTCCAAAATGTCGTAACAACTCCGCCCCATTGACGCAAATGGGCGGTA
GGCGTGTACGGTGGGAGGTCTATATAAGCAGAGCTCTCTGGCTAACTAGAGAACCCACTGCTTACTGGCT
TATCGAAATTAATACGACTCACTATAGGGAGACCCAAGCTGGCTAGCGCCACCATGTCAAGCTCTTCCTG
GCTCCTTCTCAGCCTTGTTGCTGTAACTGCTGCTCAGTCCACCATTGAGGAACAGGCCAAGACATTTTTG
GACAAGTTTAACCACGAAGCCGAAGACCTGTTCTATCAAAGTTCACTTGCTTCTTGGAATTATAACACCA
ATATTACTGAAGAGAATGTCCAAAACATGAATAATGCTGGGGACAAATGGTCTGCCTTTTTAAAGGAACA
GTCCACACTTGCCCAAATGTATCCACTACAAGAAATTCAGAATCTCACAGTCAAGCTTCAGCTGCAGGCT
CTTCAGCAAAATGGGTCTTCAGTGCTCTCAGAAGACAAGAGCAAACGGTTGAACACAATTCTAAATACAA
TGAGCACCATCTACAGTACTGGAAAAGTTTGTAACCCAGATAATCCACAAGAATGCTTATTACTTGAACC
AGGTTTGAATGAAATAATGGCAAACAGTTTAGACTACAATGAGAGGCTCTGGGCTTGGGAAAGCTGGAGA
TCTGAGGTCGGCAAGCAGCTGAGGCCATTATATGAAGAGTATGTGGTCTTGAAAAATGAGATGGCAAGAG
CAAATCATTATGAGGACTATGGGGATTATTGGAGAGGAGACTATGAAGTAAATGGGGTAGATGGCTATGA
CTACAGCCGCGGCCAGTTGATTGAAGATGTGGAACATACCTTTGAAGAGATTAAACCATTATATGAACAT
CTTCATGCCTATGTGAGGGCAAAGTTGATGAATGCCTATCCTTCCTATATCAGTCCAATTGGATGCCTCC
CTGCTCATTTGCTTGGTGATATGTGGGGTAGATTTTGGACAAATCTGTACTCTTTGACAGTTCCCTTTGG
ACAGAAACCAAACATAGATGTTACTGATGCAATGGTGGACCAGGCCTGGGATGCACAGAGAATATTCAAG
GAGGCCGAGAAGTTCTTTGTATCTGTTGGTCTTCCTAATATGACTCAAGGATTCTGGGAAAATTCCATGC
TAACGGACCCAGGAAATGTTCAGAAAGCAGTCTGCCATCCCACAGCTTGGGACCTGGGGAAGGGCGACTT
CAGGATTCTTATGTGCACAAAGGTGACAATGGACGACTTCCTGACAGCTCATCATGAGATGGGGCATATC
CAGTATGATATGGCATATGCTGCACAACCTTTTCTGCTAAGAAATGGAGCTAATGAAGGATTCCATGAAG
CTGTTGGGGAAATCATGTCACTTTCTGCAGCCACACCTAAGCATTTAAAATCCATTGGTCTTCTGTCACC
CGATTTTCAAGAAGACAATGAAACAGAAATAAACTTCCTGCTCAAACAAGCACTCACGATTGTTGGGACT
CTGCCATTTACTTACATGTTAGAGAAGTGGAGGTGGATGGTCTTTAAAGGGGAAATTCCCAAAGACCAGT
GGATGAAAAAGTGGTGGGAGATGAAGCGAGAGATAGTTGGGGTGGTGGAACCTGTGCCCCATGATGAAAC
ATACTGTGACCCCGCATCTCTGTTCCATGTTTCTAATGATTACTCATTCATTCGATATTACACAAGGACC
CTTTACCAATTCCAGTTTCAAGAAGCACTTTGTCAAGCAGCTAAACATGAAGGCCCTCTGCACAAATGTG
ACATCTCAAACTCTACAGAAGCTGGACAGAAACTGTTCAATATGCTGAGGCTTGGAAAATCAGAACCCTG
GACCCTAGCATTGGAAAATGTTGTAGGAGCAAAGAACATGAATGTAAGGCCACTGCTCAACTACTTTGAG
CCCTTATTTACCTGGCTGAAAGACCAGAACAAGAATTCTTTTGTGGGATGGAGTACCGACTGGAGTCCAT
ATGCAGACGGATCCTGATAACTCGAGTCTAGAGGGCCCGTTTAAACCCGCTGATCAGCCTCGACTGTGCC
TTCTAGTTGCCAGCCATCTGTTGTTTGCCCCTCCCCCGTGCCTTCCTTGACCCTGGAAGGTGCCACTCCC
ACTGTCCTTTCCTAATAAAATGAGGAAATTGCATCGCATTGTCTGAGTAGGTGTCATTCTATTCTGGGGG
GTGGGGTGGGGCAGGACAGCAAGGGGGAGGATTGGGAAGACAATAGCAGGCATGCTGGGGATGCGGTGGG
CTCTATGGCTTCTGAGGCGGAAAGAACCAGCTGGGGCTCTAGGGGGTATCCCC
[124 nt withheld, positions 2994-3117]
C
[91 nt withheld, positions 3119-3209]
A
[49 nt withheld, positions 3211-3259]
CCTTTGACGTTGGAGTCCACGTTCTTT
[37 nt withheld, positions 3287-3323]
ACCCTATCTCGGTCTATTCTTTTGATTTATAAGGGATTTTGCCGATTTCGGCCTATTGGTTAAAAAATGA
GCTGATTTAACAAAAATTTAACGCGAATTAATTCTGTGGAATGTGTGTCAGTTAGGGTGTGGAAAGTCCC
CAGGCTCCCCAGCAGGCAGAAGTATGCAAAGCATGCATCTCAATTAGTCAGCAACCAGGTGTGGAAAGTC
CCCAGGCTCCCCAGCAGGCAGAAGTATGCAAAGCATGCATCTCAATTAGTCAGCAACCATAGTCCCGCCC
CTAACTCCGCCCATCCCGCCCCTAACTCCGCCCAGTTCCGCCCATTCTCCGCCCCATGGCTGACTAATTT
TTTTTATTTATGCAGAGGCCGAGGCCGCCTCTGCCTCTGAGCTATTCCAGAAGTAGTGAGGAGGCTTTTT
TGGAGGCCTAGGCTTTTGCAAAAAGCTCCCGGGAGCTTGTATATCCATTTTCGGATCTGATCAAGAGACA
GGATGAGGATCGTTTCGCATGATTGAACAAGATGGATTGCACGCAGGTTCTCCGGCCGCTTGGGTGGAGA
GGCTATTCGGCTATGACTGGGCACAACAGACAATCGGCTGCTCTGATGCCGCCGTGTTCCGGCTGTCAGC
GCAGGGGCGCCCGGTTCTTTTTGTCAAGACCGACCTGTCCGGTGCCCTGAATGAACTGCAGGACGAGGCA
GCGCGGCTATCGTGGCTGGCCACGACGGGCGTTCCTTGCGCAGCTGTGCTCGACGTTGTCACTGAAGCGG
GAAGGGACTGGCTGCTATTGGGCGAAGTGCCGGGGCAGGATCTCCTGTCATCTCACCTTGCTCCTGCCGA
GAAAGTATCCATCATGGCTGATGCAATGCGGCGGCTGCATACGCTTGATCCGGCTACCTGCCCATTCGAC
CACCAAGCGAAACATCGCATCGAGCGAGCACGTACTCGGATGGAAGCCGGTCTTGTCGATCAGGATGATC
TGGACGAAGAGCATCAGGGGCTCGCGCCAGCCGAACTGTTCGCCAGGCTCAAGGCGCGCATGCCCGACGG
CGAGGATCTCGTCGTGACCCATGGCGATGCCTGCTTGCCGAATATCATGGTGGAAAATGGCCGCTTTTCT
GGATTCATCGACTGTGGCCGGCTGGGTGTGGCGGACCGCTATCAGGACATAGCGTTGGCTACCCGTGATA
TTGCTGAAGAGCTTGGCGGCGAATGGGCTGACCGCTTCCTCGTGCTTTACGGTATCGCCGCTCCCGATTC
GCAGCGCATCGCCTTCTATCGCCTTCTTGACGAGTTCTTCTGAGCGGGACTCTGGGGTTCGAAATGACCG
ACCAAGCGACGCCCAACCTGCCATCACGAGATTTCGATTCCACCGCCGCCTTCTATGAAAGGTTGGGCTT
CGGAATCGTTTTCCGGGACGCCGGCTGGATGATCCTCCAGCGCGGGGATCTCATGCTGGAGTTCTTCGCC
CACCCCAACTTGTTTATTGCAGCTTATAATGGTTACAAATAAAGCAATAGCATCACAAATTTCACAAATA
AAGCATTTTTTTCACTGCATTCTAGTTGTGGTTTGTCCAAACTCATCAATGTATCTTATCATGTCTGTAT
ACCGTCGACCTCTAGCTAGAGCTTGGCGTAATCATGGTCATAGCTGTTTCCTGTGTGAAATTGTTATCCG
CTCACAATTCCACACAACATACGAGCCGGAAGCATAAAGTGTAAAGCCTGGGGTGCCTAATGAGTGAGCT
AACTCACATTAATTGCGTTGCGCTCACTGCCCGCTTTCCAGTCGGGAAACCTGTCGTGCCAGCTGCATTA
ATGAATCGGCCAACGCGCGGGGAGAGGCGGTTTGCGTATTGGGCGCTCTTCCGCTTCCTCGCTCACTGAC
TCGCTGCGCTCGGTCGTTCGGCTGCGGCGAGCGGTATCAGCTCACTCAAAGGCGGTAATACGGTTATCCA
CAGAATCAGGGGATAACGCAGGAAAGAACATGTGAGCAAAAGGCCAGCAAAAGGCCAGGAACCGTAAAAA
GGCCGCGTTGCTGGCGTTTTTCCATAGGCTCCGCCCCCCTGACGAGCATCACAAAAATCGACGCTCAAGT
CAGAGGTGGCGAAACCCGACAGGACTATAAAGATACCAGGCGTTTCCCCCTGGAAGCTCCCTCGTGCGCT
CTCCTGTTCCGACCCTGCCGCTTACCGGATACCTGTCCGCCTTTCTCCCTTCGGGAAGCGTGGCGCTTTC
TCATAGCTCACGCTGTAGGTATCTCAGTTCGGTGTAGGTCGTTCGCTCCAAGCTGGGCTGTGTGCACGAA
CCCCCCGTTCAGCCCGACCGCTGCGCCTTATCCGGTAACTATCGTCTTGAGTCCAACCCGGTAAGACACG
ACTTATCGCCACTGGCAGCAGCCACTGGTAACAGGATTAGCAGAGCGAGGTATGTAGGCGGTGCTACAGA
GTTCTTGAAGTGGTGGCCTAACTACGGCTACACTAGAAGAACAGTATTTGGTATCTGCGCTCTGCTGAAG
CCAGTTACCTTCGGAAAAAGAGTTGGTAGCTCTTGATCCGGCAAACAAACCACCGCTGGTAGCGGTGGTT
TTTTTGTTTGCAAGCAGCAGATTACGCGCAGAAAAAAAGGATCTCAAGAAGATCCTTTGATCTTTTCTAC
GGGGTCTGACGCTCAGTGGAACGAAAACTCACGTTAAGGGATTTTGGTCATGAGATTATCAAAAAGGATC
TTCACCTAGATCCTTTTAAATTAAAAATGAAGTTTTAAATCAATCTAAAGTATATATGAGTAAACTTGGT
CTGACAGTTACCAATGCTTAATCAGTGAGGCACCTATCTCAGCGATCTGTCTATTTCGTTCATCCATAGT
TGCCTGACTCCCCGTCGTGTAGATAACTACGATACGGGAGGGCTTACCATCTGGCCCCAGTGCTGCAATG
ATACCGCGAGACCCACGCTCACCGGCTCCAGATTTATCAGCAATAAACCAGCCAGCCGGAAGGGCCGAGC
GCAGAAGTGGTCCTGCAACTTTATCCGCCTCCATCCAGTCTATTAATTGTTGCCGGGAAGCTAGAGTAAG
TAGTTCGCCAGTTAATAGTTTGCGCAACGTTGTTGCCATTGCTACAGGCATCGTGGTGTCACGCTCGTCG
TTTGGTATGGCTTCATTCAGCTCCGGTTCCCAACGATCAAGGCGAGTTACATGATCCCCCATGTTGTGCA
AAAAAGCGGTTAGCTCCTTCGGTCCTCCGATCGTTGTCAGAAGTAAGTTGGCCGCAGTGTTATCACTCAT
GGTTATGGCAGCACTGCATAATTCTCTTACTGTCATGCCATCCGTAAGATGCTTTTCTGTGACTGGTGAG
TACTCAACCAAGTCATTCTGAGAATAGTGTATGCGGCGACCGAGTTGCTCTTGCCCGGCGTCAATACGGG
ATAATACCGCGCCACATAGCAGAACTTTAAAAGTGCTCATCATTGGAAAACGTTCTTCGGGGCGAAAACT
CTCAAGGATCTTACCGCTGTTGAGATCCAGTTCGATGTAACCCACTCGTGCACCCAACTGATCTTCAGCA
TCTTTTACTTTCACCAGCGTTTCTGGGTGAGCAAAAACAGGAAGGCAAAATGCCGCAAAAAAGGGAATAA
GGGCGACACGGAAATGTTGAATACTCATACTCTTCCTTTTTCAATATTATTGAAGCATTTATCAGGGTTA
TTGTCTCATGAGCGGATACATATTTGAATGTATTTAGAAAAATAAACAAATAGGGGTTCCGCGCACATTT
CCCCGAAAAGTGCCACCTGACGTCGACGGATCGGGAGATCTCCCGATCCCCTATGGTGCACTCTCAGTAC
AATCTGCTCTGATGCCGCATAGTTAAGCCAGTATCTG
Features (pLannotate 1.2.2; 20 found; start..end, strand, type, name):
    152..531     +  enhancer       CMV enhancer: human cytomegalovirus immediate early enhancer
    532..735     +  promoter       CMV promoter: human cytomegalovirus (CMV) immediate early promoter
    731..764     +  LTR            5' LTR (truncated) (fragment): truncated 5' long terminal repeat (LTR) from HIV-1
    780..798     +  promoter       T7 promoter: promoter for bacteriophage T7 RNA polymerase
    824..2674    +  CDS            ACE2 (fragment): ACE2_HUMAN - Experimental evidence at protein level: Swiss-Prot protein existence level 1. [Isoform 2]: (Microbial infection) Non-functional as a receptor for human coronavirus SARS-CoV-2. From Homo sapiens (Human).
   2724..2948    +  polyA_signal   bGH poly(A) signal: bovine growth hormone polyadenylation signal
   2952..2973    +  promoter       SV40 promoter (fragment): SV40 enhancer and early promoter
   2994..3422    +  rep_origin     f1 ori (sequence partly withheld): f1 bacteriophage origin of replication; arrow indicates direction of (+) strand synthesis
   3436..3765    +  promoter       SV40 promoter: SV40 enhancer and early promoter
   3832..4623    +  CDS            neo: KKA2_KLEPN - Also known as kan, nptII. Experimental evidence at protein level: Swiss-Prot protein existence level 1. Resistance to kanamycin, neomycin, paromomycin, ribostamycin, butirosin and gentamicin B. From Klebsiella pneumoniae.
   4647..4805    +  CDS            ble (fragment): BLE_KLEPN - Experimental evidence at protein level: Swiss-Prot protein existence level 1. Binding protein with a strong affinity to the bleomycin family of antibiotics. Binds to CL990; an antimitotic-antibiotic compound. From Klebsiella pneumoniae.
   4800..4921    +  polyA_signal   SV40 poly(A) signal: SV40 polyadenylation signal
   4994..5010    -  protein_bind   lac operator: The lac repressor binds to the lac operator to inhibit transcription in E. coli. This inhibition can be relieved by adding lactose or isopropyl-β-D-thiogalactopyranoside (IPTG). lac repressor encoded by lacI
   5018..5048    -  promoter       lac promoter: promoter for the E. coli lac operon
   5063..5084    -  protein_bind   CAP binding site: CAP binding activates transcription in the presence of cAMP. E. coli catabolite activator protein
   5097..5189    -  CDS            lacI (fragment): lac repressor; lacI; The lac repressor binds to the lac operator to inhibit transcription in E. coli. This inhibition can be relieved by adding lactose or isopropyl-β-D-thiogalactopyranoside (IPTG).
   5372..5960    -  rep_origin     ori: high-copy-number ColE1/pMB1/pBR322/pUC origin of replication
   6131..6991    -  CDS            AmpR: β-lactamase; bla; confers resistance to ampicillin, carbenicillin, and related antibiotics
   6992..7096    -  promoter       AmpR promoter: bla
   7155..7207    -  misc_feature   bom (fragment): basis of mobility region from pBR322
