[The description below was written by a language model from this plasmid's Addgene catalogue record and pLannotate feature annotations shown in this document.]
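Description:
pcDNA3-sACE2(WT) is a mammalian expression plasmid built on the Invitrogen pcDNA3.1(+) backbone, about 7.2 kb in total, that encodes a soluble form of human angiotensin-converting enzyme 2 (ACE2). The insert of roughly 1.9 kb covers residues M1 to D615, the extracellular protease domain. It therefore lacks the more C-terminal portions of the full-length protein, and the product is described as soluble. It was cloned between the NheI and XhoI sites, both of which were retained. Transcription is driven by the human cytomegalovirus immediate early enhancer and promoter and is terminated by the bovine growth hormone polyadenylation signal. A T7 promoter sits just upstream of the coding sequence, as is standard for this backbone. No epitope or purification tag is recorded in either the catalogue fields or the feature table.

In E. coli the plasmid is maintained at high copy through a ColE1/pUC-type origin, with ampicillin selection from the β-lactamase gene, and an f1 origin is also present. For selection in mammalian cells, an SV40 early promoter drives the neomycin phosphotransferase gene, followed by an SV40 polyadenylation signal, giving G418 resistance. Several short annotations in the feature table (a truncated HIV-1 LTR fragment, ble and lacI fragments, lac promoter/operator elements and a bom fragment) appear to be backbone remnants or partial similarity matches rather than functional parts of the design.

The "WT" designation and the associated publication, on engineering human ACE2 for optimized binding to the SARS-CoV-2 spike protein, suggest that this construct provides the wild-type soluble ACE2 reference in that work.
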