Addgene plasmid #145147: pcDNA3-sACE2(WT)
Purpose: Mammalian expression plasmid for soluble ACE2 (protease domain)
Depositing lab: Erik Procko. Depositing organization: University of Illinois at Urbana-Champaign. Publication: Engineering human ACE2 to optimize binding to the spike protein of SARS coronavirus 2. Chan KK, Dorosky D, Sharma P, Abbasi SA, Dye JM, Kranz DM, Herbert AS, Procko E. Science. 2020 Sep 4;369(6508):1261-1265. doi: 10.1126/science.abc0870. Epub 2020 Aug 4. PubMed 32753553.
Backbone
  Vector backbone: pcDNA3.1(+)
  Backbone manufacturer: Invitrogen
  Backbone size w/o insert (bp): 5332
  Total vector size (bp): 7207
  Vector type: Mammalian Expression
  Selectable markers: Neomycin (select with G418)
Growth in bacteria
  Bacterial resistance: Ampicillin, 100 μg/mL
  Growth temperature: 37°C
  Growth strain: DH5alpha
  Copy number: High Copy
Gene/Insert
  Gene/Insert name: Angiotensin-converting enzyme 2 (alt names: ACE2; peptidyl-dipeptidase A)
  Species: H. sapiens (human)
  Insert size (bp): 1875
  Mutation: Extracellular, soluble protease domain (a.a. M1-D615)
  GenBank ID: NM_021804.1
  Entrez Gene: ACE2 (a.k.a. ACEH)
  Promoter: CMV
  Cloning method: Restriction Enzyme; 5′ cloning site NheI (not destroyed); 3′ cloning site XhoI (not destroyed)
  Sequencing primers: 5′ CMV-fwd; 3′ BGH-rev
Terms and licenses: Academic/Nonprofit Terms; Industry Terms: Not Available to Industry
Depositor comments: Please visit https://www.biorxiv.org/content/10.1101/2020.03.16.994236v1 for BioRxiv preprint.
How to cite: pcDNA3-sACE2(WT) was a gift from Erik Procko (Addgene plasmid # 145147 ; http://n2t.net/addgene:145147 ; RRID:Addgene_145147)
