>Addgene plasmid #145147 | pcDNA3-sACE2(WT) | addgene partial sequence | sequence record 288218 | T7 5'-TAATACGACTCACTATAGGG-3'
TGTCAGCTCTTCCTGGCTCCTTCTCAGCCTTGTTGCTGTAACTGCTGCTCAGTCCACCATTGAGGAACAG
GCCAAGACATTTTTGGACAAGTTTAACCACGAAGCCGAAGACCTGTTCTATCAAAGTTCACTTGCTTCTT
GGAATTATAACACCAATATTACTGAAGAGAATGTCCAAAACATGAATAATGCTGGGGACAAATGGTCTGC
CTTTTTAAAGGAACAGTCCACACTTGCCCAAATGTATCCACTACAAGAAATTCAGAATCTCACAGTCAAG
CTTCAGCTGCAGGCTCTTCAGCAAAATGGGTCTTCAGTGCTCTCAGAAGACAAGAGCAAACGGTTGAACA
CAATTCTAAATACAATGAGCACCATCTACAGTACTGGAAAAGTTTGTAACCCAGATAATCCACAAGAATG
CTTATTACTTGAACCAGGTTTGAATGAAATAATGGCAAACAGTTTAGACTACAATGAGAGGCTCTGGGCT
TGGGAAAGCTGGAGATCTGAGGTCGGCAAGCAGCTGAGGCCATTATATGAAGAGTATGTGGTCTTGAAAA
ATGAGATGGCAAGAGCAAATCATTATGAGGACTATGGGGATTATTGGAGAGGAGACTATGAAGTAAATGG
GGTAGATGGCTATGACTACAGCCGCGGCCAGTTGATTGAAGATGTGGAACATACCTTTGAAGAGATTAAA
CCATTATATGAACATCTTCATGCCTATGTGAGGGCAAAGTTGATGAATGCCTATCCTTCCTATATCAGTC
CAATTGGATGCCTCCCTGCTCATTTGCTTGGTGA
