>Addgene plasmid #145147 | pcDNA3-sACE2(WT) | addgene partial sequence | sequence record 288219 | BGH-rev 5'-TAGAAGGCACAGTCGAGG-3'
CTAGACTCGAGTTATCAGGATCCGTCTGCATATGGACTCCAGTCGGTACTCCATCCCACAAAAGAATTCT
TGTTCTGGTCTTTCAGCCAGGTAAATAAGGGCTCAAAGTAGTTGAGCAGTGGCCTTACATTCATGTTCTT
TGCTCCTACAACATTTTCCAATGCTAGGGTCCAGGGTTCTGATTTTCCAAGCCTCAGCATATTGAACAGT
TTCTGTCCAGCTTCTGTAGAGTTTGAGATGTCACATTTGTGCAGAGGGCCTTCATGTTTAGCTGCTTGAC
AAAGTGCTTCTTGAAACTGGAATTGGTAAAGGGTCCTTGTGTAATATCGAATGAATGAGTAATCATTAGA
AACATGGAACAGAGATGCGGGGTCACAGTATGTTTCATCATGGGGCACAGGTTCCACCACCCCAACTATC
TCTCGCTTCATCTCCCACCACTTTTTCATCCACTGGTCTTTGGGAATTTCCCCTTTAAAGACCATCCACC
TCCACTTCTCTAACATGTAAGTAAATGGCAGAGTCCCAACAATCGTGAGTGCTTGTTTGAGCAGGAAGTT
TATTTCTGTTTCATTGTCTTCTTGAAAATCGGGTGACAGAAGACCAATGGATTTTAAATGCTTAGGTGTG
GCTGCAGAAAGTGACATGATTTCCCCAACAGCTTCATGGAATCCTTCATTAGCTCCATTTCTTAGCAGAA
AAGGTTGTGCAGCATATGCCATATCATACTGGATATGCCCCATCTCATGATGAGCTGTCAGGAAGTCGTC
CATTGTCACCTTTGTGCACATAAGAATCCTGAAGTCGCCCTTCCCCAGGTCCCAAGCTGTGGGATGGCAG
ACTGCTTTCTGAACATTTCCTGGGTCCGTTAGCATG
